>Addgene plasmid #79817 | pBGN155-MXMT | depositor full sequence | sequence record 149501 | pBGN155-MXMT sequence 5070 bps
CTCAGAAGACCGAGGGCTATTGAGACTTTTCAACAAAGGGTAATATCGGGAAACCTCCTCGGATTCCATT
GCCCAGCTATCTGTCACTTATCGAAAGGACAGTAGAAAAGGAAGGTGGCTCCTACAAATGCCATCATTGC
GATAAAGGAAAGGCTATCGTTCAAGATGCCTCTACCGACAGTGGTCCCAAAGATGGACCCCCACCCACGA
GGAACATCGTGGAAAAAGAAGACGTTCCAACCACGTCTTCAAAGCAAGTGGATTGATGTGATATCTCCAC
TGACGTAAGGGATGACGCACAATCCCACTATCCTTCGCAAGACCCTTCCTCTATATAAGGAAGTTCATTT
CATTTGGAGAGGACAGGCTTCTTGAGATCCTTCAACAATTACCAACAACAACAAACAACAAACAACATTA
CAATTACTATTTACAATTACAGTCGACTCTAGAGGATCCATGGTGAGCAAGGGCGAGGAGCTGTTCACCG
GGGTGGTGCCCATCCTGGTCGAGCTGGACGGCGACGTAAACGGCCACAAGTTCAGCGTGTCCGGCGAGGG
CGAGGGCGATGCCACCTACGGCAAGCTGACCCTGAAGTTCATCTGCACCACCGGCAAGCTGCCCGTGCCC
TGGCCCACCCTCGTGACCACCTTCACCTACGGCGTGCAGTGCTTCAGCCGCTACCCCGACCACATGAAGC
AGCACGACTTCTTCAAGTCCGCCATGCCCGAAGGCTACGTCCAGGAGCGCACCATCTTCTTCAAGGACGA
CGGCAACTACAAGACCCGCGCCGAGGTGAAGTTCGAGGGCGACACCCTGGTGAACCGCATCGAGCTGAAG
GGCATCGACTTCAAGGAGGACGGCAACATCCTGGGGCACAAGCTGGAGTACAACTACAACAGCCACAACG
TCTATATCATGGCCCTGTACAAGATGGAGCTCCAAGAAGTCCTGCATATGAATGAAGGTGAAGGCGATAC
AAGCTACGCCAAGAATGCATCCTACAATCTGGCTCTTGCCAAGGTGAAACCTTTCCTTGAACAATGCATA
CGAGAATTGTTGCGGGCCAACTTGCCCAACATCAACAAGTGCATTAAAGTTGCGGATTTGGGATGCGCTT
CTGGACCAAACACACTTTTAACAGTGCGGGACATTGTGCAAAGTATTGACAAAGTTGGCCAGGAAGAGAA
GAATGAATTAGAACGTCCCACCATTCAGATTTTTCTGAATGATCTTTTCCAAAATGATTTCAATTCGGTT
TTCAAGTTGCTGCCAAGCTTCTACCGCAAACTCGAGAAAGAAAATGGACGCAAGATAGGATCGTGCCTAA
TAAGCGCAATGCCTGGCTCTTTCTACGGCAGACTCTTCCCCGAGGAGTCCATGCATTTTTTGCACTCTTG
TTACAGTGTTCATTGGTTATCTCAGGTTCCCAGCGGTTTGGTGATTGAATTGGGGATTGGTGCAAACAAA
GGGAGTATTTACTCTTCCAAAGGATGTCGTCCGCCCGTCCAGAAGGCATATTTGGATCAATTTACGAAAG
ATTTTACCACATTTCTAAGGATTCATTCGAAAGAGTTGTTTTCACGTGGCCGAATGCTCCTTACCTGCAT
TTGTAAAGTAGATGAATTCGACGAACCGAATCCCCTAGACTTACTTGACATGGCAATAAACGACTTGATT
GTTGAGGGACTTCTGGAGGAAGAAAAATTGGATAGTTTCAATATTCCATTCTTTACACCTTCAGCAGAAG
AAGTAAAGTGCATAGTTGAGGAGGAAGGTTCTTGCGAAATTTTATATCTGGAGACTTTTAAGGCCCATTA
TGATGCTGCCTTCTCTATTGATGATGATTACCCAGTAAGATCCCATGAACAAATTAAAGCAGAGTATGTG
GCATCATTAATTAGATCAGTTTACGAACCCATCCTCGCAAGTCATTTTGGAGAAGCTATTATGCCTGACT
TATTCCACAGGCTTGCGAAGCATGCAGCAAAGGTTCTCCACATGGGCAAAGGCTGCTATAATAATCTTAT
CATTTCTCTCGCCAAAAAGCCAGAGAAGTCAGACGTGTAAGCGGCCGCCCGGCTGCAGATCGTTCAAACA
TTTGGCAATAAAGTTTCTTAAGATTGAATCCTGTTGCCGGTCTTGCGATGATTATCATATAATTTCTGTT
GAATTACGTTAAGCATGTAATAATTAACATGTAATGCATGACGTTATTTATGAGATGGGTTTTTATGATT
AGAGTCCCGCAATTATACATTTAATACGCGATAGAAAACAAAATATAGCGCGCAAACTAGGATAAATTAT
CGCGCGCGGTGTCATCTATGTTACTAGATCCGATGATAAGCTGTCAAACATAGAATTCGTAATCATGGTC
ATAGCTGTTTCCTGTGTGAATTCGTAATCATGGTCATAGCTGTTTCCTGTGTGAAATTGTTATCCGCTCA
CAATTCCACACAACATACGAGCCGGAAGCATAAAGTGTAAAGCCTGGGGTGCCTAATGAGTGAGCTAACT
CACATTAATTGCGTTGCGCTCACTGCCCGCTTTCCAGTCGGGAAACCTGTCGTGCCAGCTGCATTAATGA
ATCGGCCAACGCGCGGGGAGAGGCGGTTTGCGTATTGGGCGCTCTTCCGCTTCCTCGCTCACTGACTCGC
TGCGCTCGGTCGTTCGGCTGCGGCGAGCGGTATCAGCTCACTCAAAGGCGGTAATACGGTTATCCACAGA
ATCAGGGGATAACGCAGGAAAGAACATGTGAGCAAAAGGCCAGCAAAAGGCCAGGAACCGTAAAAAGGCC
GCGTTGCTGGCGTTTTTCCATAGGCTCCGCCCCCCTGACGAGCATCACAAAAATCGACGCTCAAGTCAGA
GGTGGCGAAACCCGACAGGACTATAAAGATACCAGGCGTTTCCCCCTGGAAGCTCCCTCGTGCGCTCTCC
TGTTCCGACCCTGCCGCTTACCGGATACCTGTCCGCCTTTCTCCCTTCGGGAAGCGTGGCGCTTTCTCAT
AGCTCACGCTGTAGGTATCTCAGTTCGGTGTAGGTCGTTCGCTCCAAGCTGGGCTGTGTGCACGAACCCC
CCGTTCAGCCCGACCGCTGCGCCTTATCCGGTAACTATCGTCTTGAGTCCAACCCGGTAAGACACGACTT
ATCGCCACTGGCAGCAGCCACTGGTAACAGGATTAGCAGAGCGAGGTATGTAGGCGGTGCTACAGAGTTC
TTGAAGTGGTGGCCTAACTACGGCTACACTAGAAGAACAGTATTTGGTATCTGCGCTCTGCTGAAGCCAG
TTACCTTCGGAAAAAGAGTTGGTAGCTCTTGATCCGGCAAACAAACCACCGCTGGTAGCGGTGGTTTTTT
TGTTTGCAAGCAGCAGATTACGCGCAGAAAAAAAGGATCTCAAGAAGATCCTTTGATCTTTTCTACGGGG
TCTGACGCTCAGTGGAACGAAAACTCACGTTAAGGGATTTTGGTCATGAGATTATCAAAAAGGATCTTCA
CCTAGATCCTTTTAAATTAAAAATGAAGTTTTAAATCAATCTAAAGTATATATGAGTAAACTTGGTCTGA
CAGTTACCAATGCTTAATCAGTGAGGCACCTATCTCAGCGATCTGTCTATTTCGTTCATCCATAGTTGCC
TGACTCCCCGTCGTGTAGATAACTACGATACGGGAGGGCTTACCATCTGGCCCCAGTGCTGCAATGATAC
CGCGAGACCCACGCTCACCGGCTCCAGATTTATCAGCAATAAACCAGCCAGCCGGAAGGGCCGAGCGCAG
AAGTGGTCCTGCAACTTTATCCGCCTCCATCCAGTCTATTAATTGTTGCCGGGAAGCTAGAGTAAGTAGT
TCGCCAGTTAATAGTTTGCGCAACGTTGTTGCCATTGCTACAGGCATCGTGGTGTCACGCTCGTCGTTTG
GTATGGCTTCATTCAGCTCCGGTTCCCAACGATCAAGGCGAGTTACATGATCCCCCATGTTGTGCAAAAA
AGCGGTTAGCTCCTTCGGTCCTCCGATCGTTGTCAGAAGTAAGTTGGCCGCAGTGTTATCACTCATGGTT
ATGGCAGCACTGCATAATTCTCTTACTGTCATGCCATCCGTAAGATGCTTTTCTGTGACTGGTGAGTACT
CAACCAAGTCATTCTGAGAATAGTGTATGCGGCGACCGAGTTGCTCTTGCCCGGCGTCAATACGGGATAA
TACCGCGCCACATAGCAGAACTTTAAAAGTGCTCATCATTGGAAAACGTTCTTCGGGGCGAAAACTCTCA
AGGATCTTACCGCTGTTGAGATCCAGTTCGATGTAACCCACTCGTGCACCCAACTGATCTTCAGCATCTT
TTACTTTCACCAGCGTTTCTGGGTGAGCAAAAACAGGAAGGCAAAATGCCGCAAAAAAGGGAATAAGGGC
GACACGGAAATGTTGAATACTCATACTCTTCCTTTTTCAATATTATTGAAGCATTTATCAGGGTTATTGT
CTCATGAGCGGATACATATTTGAATGTATTTAGAAAAATAAACAAATAGGGGTTCCGCGCACATTTCCCC
GAAAAGTGCCACCTGACGTCTAAGAAACCATTATTATCATGACATTAACCTATAAAAATAGGCGTATCAC
GAGGCCCTTTCGTCTCGCGCGTTTCGGTGATGACGGTGAAAACCTCTGACACATGCAGCTCCCGGAGACG
GTCACAGCTTGTCTGTAAGCGGATGCCGGGAGCAGACAAGCCCGTCAGGGCGCGTCAGCGGGTGTTGGCG
GGTGTCGGGGCTGGCTTAACTATGCGGCATCAGAGCAGATTGTACTGAGAGTGCACCATATGCGGTGTGA
AATACCGCACAGATGCGTAAGGAGAAAATACCGCATCAGGCGCCATTCGCCATTCAGGCTGCGCAACTGT
TGGGAAGGGCGATCGGTGCGGGCCTCTTCGCTATTACGCCAGCTGGCGAAAGGGGGATGTGCTGCAAGGC
GATTAAGTTGGGTAACGCCAGGGTTTTCCCAGTCACGACGTTGTAAAACGACGGCCAGTGCCAAGCTTGC
ATGCCTGCAGGTCGATCTAGAGGATCCCCC
Features (pLannotate 1.2.2; 20 found; start..end, strand, type, name):
     21..365     +  promoter       CaMV 35S promoter: strong constitutive promoter from cauliflower mosaic virus
    317..363     +  promoter       minimal CaMV 35S promoter: minimal 35S promoter from cauliflower mosaic virus
    385..440     +  misc_feature   TMV Ω: translational enhancer from the tobacco mosaic virus 5'-leader sequence (Gallie et al., 1988)
    442..459     -  misc_feature   MCS (fragment): pUC18/19 multiple cloning site
    466..924     +  CDS            (3-F)Tyr-EGFP (fragment): (3-F)Tyr-EGFP is a basic (constitutively fluorescent) green fluorescent protein published in 2004, derived from Aequorea victoria.
    934..2067    +  CDS            MXMT1: MXMT1_COFAR - Also known as CTS1 From Coffea arabica (Arabian coffee).
   2088..2340    +  terminator     NOS terminator: nopaline synthase terminator and poly(A) signal
   2341..2357    -  promoter       tet promoter (fragment): E. coli promoter for tetracycline efflux protein gene
   2396..2417    -  CDS            lacZα (fragment): LacZα fragment of β-galactosidase; lacZ fragment
   2437..2453    -  protein_bind   lac operator: The lac repressor binds to the lac operator to inhibit transcription in E. coli. This inhibition can be relieved by adding lactose or isopropyl-β-D-thiogalactopyranoside (IPTG). lac repressor encoded by lacI
   2461..2491    -  promoter       lac promoter: promoter for the E. coli lac operon
   2506..2527    -  protein_bind   CAP binding site: CAP binding activates transcription in the presence of cAMP. E. coli catabolite activator protein
   2540..2632    -  CDS            lacI (fragment): lac repressor; lacI; The lac repressor binds to the lac operator to inhibit transcription in E. coli. This inhibition can be relieved by adding lactose or isopropyl-β-D-thiogalactopyranoside (IPTG).
   2815..3403    -  rep_origin     ori: high-copy-number ColE1/pMB1/pBR322/pUC origin of replication
   3574..4434    -  CDS            AmpR: β-lactamase; bla; confers resistance to ampicillin, carbenicillin, and related antibiotics
   4435..4539    -  promoter       AmpR promoter: bla
   4634..4669    +  CDS            rop (fragment): Rop protein, which maintains plasmids at low copy number; rop
   4771..4870    +  misc_feature   bom (fragment): basis of mobility region from pBR322
   4876..5030    -  CDS            lacZα (fragment): LacZα fragment of β-galactosidase; lacZ fragment
   5033..5069    -  misc_feature   MCS (fragment): pUC18/19 multiple cloning site
