[The description below was written by a language model from this plasmid's Addgene catalogue record and pLannotate feature annotations shown in this document.]
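Description:
pBGN155-MXMT is a plant expression plasmid for bimolecular fluorescence complementation (BiFC), built on the CaMV35S-sGFP(S65T)-NOS vector and serving as a positive-control construct in a GFP(S65T)-based split-reporter system. It is a small pUC-type plasmid of about 5.1 kb, with no T-DNA borders or plant selectable marker annotated. In E. coli it is maintained through a high-copy ColE1/pUC origin and selected with ampicillin via the β-lactamase gene. The remaining bacterial annotations (lac promoter/operator, lacZα, lacI, rop and bom fragments, MCS remnants) are leftovers of the cloning backbone rather than functional parts of the payload.

The expression cassette is driven by the constitutive CaMV 35S promoter, followed by the tobacco mosaic virus Ω leader, which enhances translation, and is closed by the NOS terminator and polyadenylation signal. The coding region is a fusion. A GFP fragment corresponding to residues 1–155 (GN155; matched by the annotation software to an EGFP-family variant) lies upstream of the CaMXMT1 cDNA, which was subcloned between the BsrGI and NotI sites of pBGN155. The feature table identifies this cDNA as MXMT1 from Coffea arabica, although the catalogue lists the insert species as synthetic.

The N-terminal GFP fragment is not fluorescent on its own. Signal is restored only when it is brought close to a complementary C-terminal fragment fused to an interacting partner, which is carried on a separate construct not described in this record. The record designates the MXMT fusion as a positive control for such assays in plant cells, in the context of multicolour complementation analysis for visualising protein complexes.
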