Addgene plasmid #79817: pBGN155-MXMT
Purpose: GFP(S65T)-based BiFC vector for plants (Positive control: MXMT)
Depositing lab: Yutaka Kodama & Masamitsu Wada. Depositing organization: Kyushu University. Publication: Simultaneous visualization of two protein complexes in a single plant cell using multicolor fluorescence complementation analysis. Kodama Y, Wada M. Plant Mol Biol. 2009 May;70(1-2):211-7. doi: 10.1007/s11103-009-9467-0. Epub 2009 Feb 14. PubMed 19219406.
Backbone
  Vector backbone: CaMV35S- sGFP(S65T)-NOS vector
  Backbone manufacturer: Chiu W
  Backbone size w/o insert (bp): 4180
  Modifications to backbone: cDNA fragments of CaMXMT1 (Uefuji et al. 2003) were subcloned into the BsrGI/NotI sites of pBGN155.
  Vector type: Plant Expression ; Reporter plasmid
Growth in bacteria
  Bacterial resistance: Ampicillin, 100 μg/mL
  Growth temperature: 37°C
  Growth strain: DH5alpha
  Copy number: Unknown
Gene/Insert
  Gene/Insert name: CaMXMT1 (alt name: MXMT)
  Species: Synthetic
  Insert size (bp): 1137
  Promoter: CaMV 35S promoter
  Tag / fusion protein: GN155/GFP (1–155) (N terminal on insert)
  Cloning method: Restriction Enzyme; 5′ cloning site BsrGⅠ (not destroyed); 3′ cloning site NotⅠ (not destroyed)
  Sequencing primers: 5′ TATATGTACAAGATGGAGCTCCAAGAAGTC; 3′ TATAGCGGCCGCTTACACGTCTGACTTCTC
Terms and licenses: Academic/Nonprofit Terms; Industry Terms: Not Available to Industry
How to cite: pBGN155-MXMT was a gift from Yutaka Kodama & Masamitsu Wada (Addgene plasmid # 79817 ; http://n2t.net/addgene:79817 ; RRID:Addgene_79817)
