>Addgene plasmid #79817 | pBGN155-MXMT | addgene partial sequence | sequence record 157102 | 35S-promoter 5'-CTATCCTTCGCAAGACCCTTC-3'
TTTGGAGAGGACAGGCTTCTTGAGATCCTTCAACAATTACCAACAACAACAAACAACAAACAACATTACA
ATTACTATTTACAATTACAGTCGACTCTAGAGGATCCATGGTGAGCAAGGGCGAGGAGCTGTTCACCGGG
GTGGTGCCCATCCTGGTCGAGCTGGACGGCGACGTAAACGGCCACAAGTTCAGCGTGTCCGGCGAGGGCG
AGGGCGATGCCACCTACGGCAAGCTGACCCTGAAGTTCATCTGCACCACCGGCAAGCTGCCCGTGCCCTG
GCCCACCCTCGTGACCACCTTCACCTACGGCGTGCAGTGCTTCAGCCGCTACCCCGACCACATGAAGCAG
CACGACTTCTTCAAGTCCGCCATGCCCGAAGGCTACGTCCAGGAGCGCACCATCTTCTTCAAGGACGACG
GCAACTACAAGACCCGCGCCGAGGTGAAGTTCGAGGGCGACACCCTGGTGAACCGCATCGAGCTGAAGGG
CATCGACTTCAAGGAGGACGGCAACATCCTGGGGCACAAGCTGGAGTACAACTACAACAGCCACAACGTC
TATATCATGGCCCTGTACAAGATGGAGCTCCAAGAAGTCCTGCATATGAATGAAGGTGAAGGCGATACAA
GCTACGCCAAGAATGCATCCTACAATCTGGCTCTTGCCAAGGTGAAACCTTTCCTTGAACAATGCATACG
AGAATTGTTGCGGGCCAACTTGCCCAACATCAACAAGTGCATTAAAGTTGCGGATTTGGGATGCGCTTCT
GGACCAAACACACTTTTAACAGTGCGGGACATTGTGCAAAGTATTGACAAAGTTGGCCAGGAAGAGAAGA
ATGAATTAGAACGTCCCACCATTCAGATTTTTCTGAATGATCTTTTCCAAAATGATTTCAATTCGGTTTT
CAAGTTGCTGCCAAGCTTCTACCGCAAACTCGAGAAAGAAAATGGACGCAAGATAGGATCGTGCCTAATA
AGCGCAATGCCTGGCTCTTTCTACGGCAGACTCTTCCCCGAGGAGTCCATGCATTTTTTGCACTCTTGTT
ACAGTGTTCATTGGTTATCTCAGGTTCCCAGCGGTTTGGTGAT
