>Addgene plasmid #79817 | pBGN155-MXMT | addgene partial sequence | sequence record 157103 | NOSterm-R 5'-attgccaaatgtttgaacga-3'
GTCTGACTTCTCTGGCTTTTTGGCGAGAGAAATGATAAGATTATTATAGCAGCCTTTGCCCATGTGGAGA
ACCTTTGCTGCATGCTTCGCAAGCCTGTGGAATAAGTCAGGCATAATAGCTTCTCCAAAATGACTTGCGA
GGATGGGTTCGTAAACTGATCTAATTAATGATGCCACATACTCTGCTTTAATTTGTTCATGGGATCTTAC
TGGGTAATCATCATCAATAGAGAAGGCAGCATCATAATGGGCCTTAAAAGTCTCCAGATATAAAATTTCG
CAAGAACCTTCCTCCTCAACTATGCACTTTACTTCTTCTGCTGAAGGTGTAAAGAATGGAATATTGAAAC
TATCCAATTTTTCTTCCTCCAGAAGTCCCTCAACAATCAAGTCGTTTATTGCCATGTCAAGTAAGTCTAG
GGGATTCGGTTCGTCGAATTCATCTACTTTACAAATGCAGGTAAGGAGCATTCGGCCACGTGAAAACAAC
TCTTTCGAATGAATCCTTAGAAATGTGGTAAAATCTTTCGTAAATTGATCCAAATATGCCTTCTGGACGG
GCGGACGACATCCTTTGGAAGAGTAAATACTCCCTTTGTTTGCACCAATCCCCAATTCAATCACCAAACC
GCTGGGAACCTGAGATAACCAATGAACACTGTAACAAGAGTGCAAAAAATGCATGGACTCCTCGGGGAAG
AGTCTGCCGTAGAAAGAGCCAGGCATTGCGCTTATTAGGCACGATCCTATCTTGCGTCCATTTTCTTTCT
CGAGTTTGCGGTAGAAGCTTGGCAGCAACTTGAAAACCGAATTGAAATCATTTTGGAAAAGATCATTCAG
AAAAATCTGAATGGTGGGACGTTCTAATTCATTCTTCTCTTCCTGGCCA
